>Addgene plasmid #115070 | AT1G24650 X034_pECIA2 | addgene full sequence | sequence record 297057 | Addgene NGS Result
GTAAAACGACGGCCAGTGAATTAATTCGTTGCAGGACAGGATGTGGTGCCCGATGTGACTAGCTCTTTGC
TGCAGGCCGTCCTATCCTCTGGTTCCGATAAGAGACCCAGAACTCCGGCCCCCCACCGCCCACCGCCACC
CCCATACATATGTGGTACGCAAGTAAGAGTGCCTGCGCATGCCCCATGTGCCCCACCAAGAGCTTTGCAT
CCCATACAAGTCCCCAAAGTGGAGAACCGAACCAATTCTTCGCGGGCAGAACAAAAGCTTCTGCACACGT
CTCCACTCGAATTTGGAGCCGGCCGGCGTGTGCAAAAGAGGTGAATCGAACGAAAGACCCGTGTGTAAAG
CCGCGTTTCCAAAATGTATAAAACCGAGAGCATCTGGCCAATGTGCATCAGTTGTGGTCAGCAGCAAAAT
CAAGTGAATCATCTCAGTGCAACTAAAGGGGGGATCCGATCTCAATATGAAGTTATGCATATTACTGGCC
GTCGTGGCCTTTGTTGGCCTCTCGCTCGGGAGCCCTGATGAGGCGGTCATGATAGCTCTGAGAGACTCCT
TGAAGCTATCTGGAAATCCAAACTGGTCCGGGTCGGATCCTTGTAAGTGGTCTATGTTCATAAAATGCGA
CGCAAGCAATCGGGTCACCGCGATCCAAATCGGGGACAGAGGAATCTCAGGAAAGCTACCTCCTGATCTC
GGAAAGCTAACATCTTTGACGAAGTTCGAGGTCATGAGGAACCGTTTAACAGGACCAATACCGAGTCTTG
CTGGGTTGAAATCGTTGGTAACTGTGTATGCTAATGACAATGATTTCACTTCTGTCCCTGAGGATTTCTT
CTCTGGTTTGAGTTCTCTTCAGCATGTTTCTCTGGATAACAATCCTTTTGATTCTTGGGTGATACCTCCG
AGTTTGGAAAACGCGACTTCCCTTGTAGATTTCTCTGCTGTCAACTGCAATCTTTCCGGGAAGATCCCGG
ATTATCTCTTCGAGGGGAAAGATTTCTCTAGTTTGACGACTCTGAAACTGTCTTATAACTCGCTTGTATG
TGAATTTCCCATGAATTTCTCCGACTCACGTGTTCAAGTTCTGATGCTTAACGGGCAAAAGGGAAGGGAG
AAGCTTCATGGGTCAATTTCGTTTCTGCAAAAGATGACTTCTTTGACCAATGTTACGCTGCAAGGGAACA
GCTTCTCCGGTCCTTTACCAGACTTTTCTGGTTTAGTCTCGTTGAAAAGTTTCAATGTTAGGGAGAATCA
GCTTTCGGGTCTCGTTCCCTCTTCTTTGTTTGAGCTGCAATCTCTTTCTGATGTTGCTTTAGGTAATAAC
TTGCTTCAAGGACCAACTCCAAACTTCACGGCTCCTGACATTAAGCCTGATCTGAATGGTCTCAATAGTT
TCTGCTTAGATACTCCAGGTACTTCTTGTGATCCCCGTGTCAACACGTTGCTTTCAATCGTTGAAGCCTT
TGGTTACCCGGTGAATTTTGCGGAGAAATGGAAAGGAAATGATCCTTGTAGTGGATGGGTAGGGATCACT
TGTACTGGAACTGATATCACAGTTATCAACTTCAAAAACTTGGGGCTCAACGGCACTATATCTCCACGAT
TTGCTGATTTTGCGTCTCTTCGTGTTATTAATCTCTCTCAGAATAATCTTAATGGTACTATTCCACAAGA
GCTCGCTAAGTTGAGTAACTTGAAAACACTGGATGTTTCGAAGAATCGGTTGTGTGGTGAAGTACCTCGT
TTTAACACAACTATTGTTAACACGACTGGGAATTTTGAGGACTGTCCTAATGGCAATGCTGGAAAGAAAG
CATCTAGTCTGGAGGTGCTGTTCCAGGGACCAGGGAGCGACAAAACTCACACATGCCCACCGTGCCCAGC
ACCTGAACTCCTGGGGGGACCGTCAGTCTTCCTCTTCCCCCCAAAACCCAAGGACACCCTCATGATCTCC
CGGACCCCTGAGGTCACATGCGTGGTGGTGGACGTGAGCCACGAAGACCCTGAGGTCAAGTTCAACTGGT
ACGTGGACGGCGTGGAGGTGCATAATGCCAAGACAAAGCCGCGGGAGGAGCAGTACAACAGCACGTACCG
TGTGGTCAGCGTCCTCACCGTCCTGCACCAGGACTGGCTGAATGGCAAGGAGTACAAGTGCAAGGTCTCC
AACAAAGCCCTCCCAGCCCCCATCGAGAAAACCATCTCCAAAGCCAAAGGGCAGCCCCGAGAACCACAGG
TGTACACCCTGCCCCCATCCCGGGAGGAGATGACCAAGAACCAGGTCAGCCTGACCTGCCTGGTCAAAGG
CTTCTATCCCAGCGACATCGCCGTGGAGTGGGAGAGCAATGGGCAGCCGGAGAACAACTACAAGACCACG
CCTCCCGTGCTGGACTCCGACGGCTCCTTCTTCCTCTACAGCAAGCTCACCGTGGACAAGAGCAGGTGGC
AGCAGGGGAACGTCTTCTCATGCTCCGTGATGCATGAGGGTCTGCACAACCACTACACGCAGAAGAGCCT
CTCCCTGTCTCCGGGTAAATCTAGAGGGCCCTTCGAAGGTAAGCCTATCCCTAACCCTCTCCTCGGTCTC
GATTCTACGCGTACCGGTCATCATCACCATCACCATTGAGTTTAAACCCGCTGATCAGCCTCGACTGTGC
CTTCTAAGGCCTGAGCTCGCTGATCAGCCTCGATCGAGGATCCAGACATGATAAGATACATTGATGAGTT
TGGACAAACCACAACTAGAATGCAGTGAAAAAAATGCTTTATTTGTGAAATTTGTGATGCTATTGCTTTA
TTTGTAACCATTATAAGCTGCAATAAACAAGTTAACAACAACAATTGCATTCATTTTATGTTTCAGGTTC
AGGGGGAGGTGTGGGAGGTTTTTTAAAGCAAGTAAAACCTCTACAAATGTGGTATGGCTGATTATGATCA
GTCGACCTGCAGGCATGCAAGCTTGGCGTAATCATGGTCATAGCTGTTTCCTGTGTGAAATTGTTATCCG
CTCACAATTCCACACAACATACGAGCCGGAAGCATAAAGTGTAAAGCCTGGGGTGCCTAATGAGTGAGCT
AACTCACATTAATTGCGTTGCGCTCACTGCCCGCTTTCCAGTCGGGAAACCTGTCGTGCCAGCTGCATTA
ATGAATCGGCCAACGCGCGGGGAGAGGCGGTTTGCGTATTGGGCGCTCTTCCGCTTCCTCGCTCACTGAC
TCGCTGCGCTCGGTCGTTCGGCTGCGGCGAGCGGTATCAGCTCACTCAAAGGCGGTAATACGGTTATCCA
CAGAATCAGGGGATAACGCAGGAAAGAACATGTGAGCAAAAGGCCAGCAAAAGGCCAGGAACCGTAAAAA
GGCCGCGTTGCTGGCGTTTTTCCATAGGCTCCGCCCCCCTGACGAGCATCACAAAAATCGACGCTCAAGT
CAGAGGTGGCGAAACCCGACAGGACTATAAAGATACCAGGCGTTTCCCCCTGGAAGCTCCCTCGTGCGCT
CTCCTGTTCCGACCCTGCCGCTTACCGGATACCTGTCCGCCTTTCTCCCTTCGGGAAGCGTGGCGCTTTC
TCATAGCTCACGCTGTAGGTATCTCAGTTCGGTGTAGGTCGTTCGCTCCAAGCTGGGCTGTGTGCACGAA
CCCCCCGTTCAGCCCGACCGCTGCGCCTTATCCGGTAACTATCGTCTTGAGTCCAACCCGGTAAGACACG
ACTTATCGCCACTGGCAGCAGCCACTGGTAACAGGATTAGCAGAGCGAGGTATGTAGGCGGTGCTACAGA
GTTCTTGAAGTGGTGGCCTAACTACGGCTACACTAGAAGAACAGTATTTGGTATCTGCGCTCTGCTGAAG
CCAGTTACCTTCGGAAAAAGAGTTGGTAGCTCTTGATCCGGCAAACAAACCACCGCTGGTAGCGGTGGTT
TTTTTGTTTGCAAGCAGCAGATTACGCGCAGAAAAAAAGGATCTCAAGAAGATCCTTTGATCTTTTCTAC
GGGGTCTGACGCTCAGTGGAACGAAAACTCACGTTAAGGGATTTTGGTCATGAGATTATCAAAAAGGATC
TTCACCTAGATCCTTTTAAATTAAAAATGAAGTTTTAAATCAATCTAAAGTATATATGAGTAAACTTGGT
CTGACAGTTACCAATGCTTAATCAGTGAGGCACCTATCTCAGCGATCTGTCTATTTCGTTCATCCATAGT
TGCCTGACTCCCCGTCGTGTAGATAACTACGATACGGGAGGGCTTACCATCTGGCCCCAGTGCTGCAATG
ATACCGCGAGACCCACGCTCACCGGCTCCAGATTTATCAGCAATAAACCAGCCAGCCGGAAGGGCCGAGC
GCAGAAGTGGTCCTGCAACTTTATCCGCCTCCATCCAGTCTATTAATTGTTGCCGGGAAGCTAGAGTAAG
TAGTTCGCCAGTTAATAGTTTGCGCAACGTTGTTGCCATTGCTACAGGCATCGTGGTGTCACGCTCGTCG
TTTGGTATGGCTTCATTCAGCTCCGGTTCCCAACGATCAAGGCGAGTTACATGATCCCCCATGTTGTGCA
AAAAAGCGGTTAGCTCCTTCGGTCCTCCGATCGTTGTCAGAAGTAAGTTGGCCGCAGTGTTATCACTCAT
GGTTATGGCAGCACTGCATAATTCTCTTACTGTCATGCCATCCGTAAGATGCTTTTCTGTGACTGGTGAG
TACTCAACCAAGTCATTCTGAGAATAGTGTATGCGGCGACCGAGTTGCTCTTGCCCGGCGTCAATACGGG
ATAATACCGCGCCACATAGCAGAACTTTAAAAGTGCTCATCATTGGAAAACGTTCTTCGGGGCGAAAACT
CTCAAGGATCTTACCGCTGTTGAGATCCAGTTCGATGTAACCCACTCGTGCACCCAACTGATCTTCAGCA
TCTTTTACTTTCACCAGCGTTTCTGGGTGAGCAAAAACAGGAAGGCAAAATGCCGCAAAAAAGGGAATAA
GGGCGACACGGAAATGTTGAATACTCATACTCTTCCTTTTTCAATATTATTGAAGCATTTATCAGGGTTA
TTGTCTCATGAGCGGATACATATTTGAATGTATTTAGAAAAATAAACAAATAGGGGTTCCGCGCACATTT
CCCCGAAAAGTGCCACCTGACGTCTAAGAAACCATTATTATCATGACATTAACCTATAAAAATAGGCGTA
TCACGAGGCCCTTTCGTCTCGCGCGTTTCGGTGATGACGGTGAAAACCTCTGACACATGCAGCTCCCGGA
GACGGTCACAGCTTGTCTGTAAGCGGATGCCGGGAGCAGACAAGCCCGTCAGGGCGCGTCAGCGGGTGTT
GGCGGGTGTCGGGGCTGGCTTAACTATGCGGCATCAGAGCAGATTGTACTGAGAGTGCACCATATGCGGT
GTGAAATACCGCACAGATGCGTAAGGAGAAAATACCGCATCAGGCGCCATTCGCCATTCAGGCTGCGCAA
CTGTTGGGAAGGGCGATCGGTGCGGGCCTCTTCGCTATTACGCCAGCTGGCGAAAGGGGGATGTGCTGCA
AGGCGATTAAGTTGGGTAACGCCAGGGTTTTCCCAGTCACGACGTT
Features (pLannotate 1.2.2; 18 found; start..end, strand, type, name):
     23..449     +  promoter       MT promoter: Drosophila metallothionein promoter
    467..520     +  sig_peptide    BiP signal sequence: Drosophila BiP signal sequence
    479..1828    +  CDS            TMK2 (fragment): TMK2_ARATH - Also known as BLK3 From Arabidopsis thaliana (Mouse-ear cress).
   1859..2539    +  CDS            IGHG1 (fragment): IGHG1_HUMAN - Experimental evidence at protein level: Swiss-Prot protein existence level 1. Constant region of immunoglobulin heavy chains. Immunoglobulins, also known as antibodies, are membrane-bound or secreted glycoproteins produced by B lymphocytes. In the recognition phase of humoral immunity, the membrane-bound immunoglobulins serve as receptors which, upon binding of a specific antigen, trigger the clonal expansion and differentiation of B lymphocytes into immunoglobulins- secreting plasma cells. Secreted immunoglobulins mediate the effector phase of humoral immunity, which results in
   2558..2599    +  CDS            V5 tag: epitope tag from simian virus 5
   2699..2833    -  polyA_signal   SV40 poly(A) signal: SV40 polyadenylation signal
   2856..2940    -  CDS            large T antigen (fragment): large T antigen from SV40 (simian virus 40)
   2940..2964    +  misc_feature   MCS (fragment): pUC18/19 multiple cloning site
   3001..3017    -  protein_bind   lac operator: The lac repressor binds to the lac operator to inhibit transcription in E. coli. This inhibition can be relieved by adding lactose or isopropyl-β-D-thiogalactopyranoside (IPTG). lac repressor encoded by lacI
   3025..3055    -  promoter       lac promoter: promoter for the E. coli lac operon
   3070..3091    -  protein_bind   CAP binding site: CAP binding activates transcription in the presence of cAMP. E. coli catabolite activator protein
   3104..3196    -  CDS            lacI (fragment): lac repressor; lacI; The lac repressor binds to the lac operator to inhibit transcription in E. coli. This inhibition can be relieved by adding lactose or isopropyl-β-D-thiogalactopyranoside (IPTG).
   3379..3967    -  rep_origin     ori: high-copy-number ColE1/pMB1/pBR322/pUC origin of replication
   4138..4998    -  CDS            AmpR: β-lactamase; bla; confers resistance to ampicillin, carbenicillin, and related antibiotics
   4999..5103    -  promoter       AmpR promoter: bla
   5198..5233    +  CDS            rop (fragment): Rop protein, which maintains plasmids at low copy number; rop
   5335..5434    +  misc_feature   bom (fragment): basis of mobility region from pBR322
   5440..21      -  CDS            lacZα (fragment) (across the origin): LacZα fragment of β-galactosidase; lacZ fragment
