[The description below was written by a language model from this plasmid's Addgene catalogue record and pLannotate feature annotations shown in this document.]
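Description:
AT1G24650 X034_pECIA2 is an insect-cell expression plasmid built on the pECIA2 backbone, designed for secreted production of a plant receptor ectodomain in Drosophila cell culture. It is maintained in E. coli through a high-copy ColE1/pUC-type origin and selected with ampicillin via the β-lactamase gene. The remaining bacterial elements annotated in the 5,576 nt sequence (lac promoter and operator, and fragments of lacI, lacZα, rop and bom) are cloning-vector remnants with no stated role in the design.

The expression cassette is driven by the Drosophila metallothionein promoter, so transcription is switched on by adding copper sulfate to the culture. Downstream, a Drosophila BiP signal sequence directs the product into the secretory pathway. It is followed by the extracellular domain of the Arabidopsis thaliana leucine-rich repeat receptor kinase encoded by AT1G24650, which the feature annotation matches to TMK2 (also called BLK3). The insert was introduced by ligation-independent cloning. It is fused at its C terminus to a human IgG1 Fc region, a V5 epitope and a hexahistidine tag; the His tag is recorded in the catalogue but not picked up as a separate feature. An SV40 polyadenylation signal is annotated downstream of the cassette, although on the opposite strand.

The record defines this plasmid as the bait vector in a paired system, to be used with the corresponding prey construct in pECIA14. The associated work mapped extracellular interactions among Arabidopsis LRR receptor kinases. The Fc, V5 and His tags are the kind generally used for capture, detection and purification of secreted proteins, though the record does not spell out their individual roles.
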