Addgene plasmid #115070: AT1G24650 X034_pECIA2
Purpose: Bait vector AT1G24650 X034_pECIA2 should be used with prey vector AT1G24650 X034_pECIA14.
Depositing lab: Youssef Belkhadir. Depositing organization: Gregor Mendel Institute of Molecular Plant Biology. Publication: An extracellular network of Arabidopsis leucine-rich repeat receptor kinases. Smakowska-Luzan E, Mott GA, Parys K, Stegmann M, Howton TC, Layeghifard M, Neuhold J, Lehner A, Kong J, Grunwald K, Weinberger N, Satbhai SB, Mayer D, Busch W, Madalinski M, Stolt-Bergner P, Provart NJ, Mukhtar MS, Zipfel C, Desveaux D, Guttman DS, Belkhadir Y. Nature. 2018 Jan 18;553(7688):342-346. doi: 10.1038/nature25184. Epub 2018 Jan 10. PubMed 29320478.
Backbone
  Vector backbone: pECIA2
  Backbone manufacturer: Chris Garcia (Addgene plasmid # 47032)
  Vector type: Insect Expression
Growth in bacteria
  Bacterial resistance: Ampicillin, 100 μg/mL
  Growth temperature: 37°C
  Growth strain: DH5alpha
  Copy number: High Copy
Gene/Insert
  Gene/Insert name: AT1G24650
  Species: A. thaliana (mustard weed)
  Entrez Gene: AT1G24650 (a.k.a. AT1G24650, F5A9.23)
  Promoter: Metallothionein (Copper-Inducible)
  Tag / fusion protein: Fc, V5 and hexahistidine tags (C terminal on backbone)
  Cloning method: Ligation Independent Cloning
Terms and licenses: Academic/Nonprofit Terms; Industry Terms: Not Available to Industry
Depositor comments: Plasmid for secreted expression in Drosophila cell culture by induction via CuSO4. Insert is an extracellular domain of indicated LRR-RK, C-terminally tagged with Fc, V5 and hexahistidine tags. Insert Protein Sequence: SPDEAVMIALRDSLKLSGNPNWSGSDPCKWSMFIKCDASNRVTAIQIGDRGISGKLPPDLGKLTSLTKFEVMRNRLTGPIPSLAGLKSLVTVYANDNDFTSVPEDFFSGLSSLQHVSLDNNPFDSWVIPPSLENATSLVDFSAVNCNLSGKIPDYLFEGKDFSSLTTLKLSYNSLVCEFPMNFSDSRVQVLMLNGQKGREKLHGSISFLQKMTSLTNVTLQGNSFSGPLPDFSGLVSLKSFNVRENQLSGLVPSSLFELQSLSDVALGNNLLQGPTPNFTAPDIKPDLNGLNSFCLDTPGTSCDPRVNTLLSIVEAFGYPVNFAEKWKGNDPCSGWVGITCTGTDITVINFKNLGLNGTISPRFADFASLRVINLSQNNLNGTIPQELAKLSNLKTLDVSKNRLCGEVPRFNTTIVNTTGNFEDCPNGNAGKKASS
How to cite: AT1G24650 X034_pECIA2 was a gift from Youssef Belkhadir (Addgene plasmid # 115070 ; http://n2t.net/addgene:115070 ; RRID:Addgene_115070)
